>Addgene plasmid #66263 | CXCR5-Tango | depositor partial sequence | sequence record 113139 | empty Tango
GACGGATCGGGAGATCTCCCGATCCCCTATGGTGCACTCTCAGTACAATCTGCTCTGATGCCGCATAGTT
AAGCCAGTATCTGCTCCCTGCTTGTGTGTTGGAGGTCGCTGAGTAGTGCGCGAGCAAAATTTAAGCTACA
ACAAGGCAAGGCTTGACCGACAATTGCATGAAGAATCTGCTTAGGGTTAGGCGTTTTGCGCTGCTTCGCG
ATGTACGGGCCAGATATACGCGTTGACATTGATTATTGACTAGTTATTAATAGTAATCAATTACGGGGTC
ATTAGTTCATAGCCCATATATGGAGTTCCGCGTTACATAACTTACGGTAAATGGCCCGCCTGGCTGACCG
CCCAACGACCCCCGCCCATTGACGTCAATAATGACGTATGTTCCCATAGTAACGCCAATAGGGACTTTCC
ATTGACGTCAATGGGTGGAGTATTTACGGTAAACTGCCCACTTGGCAGTACATCAAGTGTATCATATGCC
AAGTACGCCCCCTATTGACGTCAATGACGGTAAATGGCCCGCCTGGCATTATGCCCAGTACATGACCTTA
TGGGACTTTCCTACTTGGCAGTACATCTACGTATTAGTCATCGCTATTACCATGGTGATGCGGTTTTGGC
AGTACATCAATGGGCGTGGATAGCGGTTTGACTCACGGGGATTTCCAAGTCTCCACCCCATTGACGTCAA
TGGGAGTTTGTTTTGGCACCAAAATCAACGGGACTTTCCAAAATGTCGTAACAACTCCGCCCCATTGACG
CAAATGGGCGGTAGGCGTGTACGGTGGGAGGTCTATATAAGCAGAGCTCTCTGGCTAACTAGAGAACCCA
CTGCTTACTGGCTTATCGAAATTAATACGACTCACTATAGGGAGACCCAAGCTGGCTAGCGTTTAAACTT
AAGCTTGGTACCGAGCTCGGATCCACTAGTCCAGTGTGGTGGAATTCTGCAGATATCCAGCACAGTGGCG
GCCGCGCCACCATGAAGACGATCATCGCCCTGAGCTACATCTTCTGCCTGGTATTCGCCGACTACAAGGA
CGATGATGACGCCAGCATCGATACCGGTGGACGCACCCCACCCAGCCTGGGTCCCCAAGATGAGTCCTGC
ACCACCGCCAGCTCCTCCCTGGCCAAGGACACTTCATCGACCGGTGAGAACCTGTACTTCCAGCTAAGAT
TAGATAAAAGTAAAGTGATTAACAGCGCATTAGAGCTGCTTAATGAGGTCGGAATCGAAGGTTTAACAAC
CCGTAAACTCGCCCAGAAGCTAGGTGTAGAGCAGCCTACATTGTATTGGCATGTAAAAAATAAGCGGGCT
TTGCTCGACGCCTTAGCCATTGAGATGTTAGATAGGCACCATACTCACTTTTGCCCTTTAGAAGGGGAAA
GCTGGCAAGATTTTTTACGTAATAACGCTAAAAGTTTTAGATGTGCTTTACTAAGTCATCGCGATGGAGC
AAAAGTACATTTAGGTACACGGCCTACAGAAAAACAGTATGAAACTCTCGAAAATCAATTAGCCTTTTTA
TGCCAACAAGGTTTTTCACTAGAGAATGCATTATATGCACTCAGCGCTGTGGGGCATTTTACTTTAGGTT
GCGTATTGGAAGATCAAGAGCATCAAGTCGCTAAAGAAGAAAGGGAAACACCTACTACTGATAGTATGCC
GCCATTATTACGACAAGCTATCGAATTATTTGATCACCAAGGTGCAGAGCCAGCCTTCTTATTCGGCCTT
GAATTGATCATATGCGGATTAGAAAAACAACTTAAATGTGAAAGTGGGTCCGCGTACAGCCGCGCGCGTA
CGAAAAACAATTACGGGTCTACCATCGAGGGCCTGCTCGATCTCCCGGACGACGACGCCCCCGAAGAGGC
GGGGCTGGCGGCTCCGCGCCTGTCCTTTCTCCCCGCGGGACACACGCGCAGACTGTCGACGGCCCCCCCG
ACCGATGTCAGCCTGGGGGACGAGCTCCACTTAGACGGCGAGGACGTGGCGATGGCGCATGCCGACGCGC
TAGACGATTTCGATCTGGACATGTTGGGGGACGGGGATTCCCCGGGTCCGGGATTTACCCCCCACGACTC
CGCCCCCTACGGCGCTCTGGATATGGCCGACTTCGAGTTTGAGCAGATGTTTACCGATGCCCTTGGAATT
GACGAGTACGGTGGGTAGCTCGAGTCTAGAGGGCCCGTTTAAACCCGCTGATCAGCCTCGACTGTGCCTT
CTAGTTGCCAGCCATCTGTTGTTTGCCCCTCCCCCGTGCCTTCCTTGACCCTGGAAGGTGCCACTCCCAC
TGTCCTTTCCTAATAAAATGAGGAAATTGCATCGCATTGTCTGAGTAGGTGTCATTCTATTCTGGGGGGT
GGGGTGGGGCAGGACAGCAAGGGGGAGGATTGGGAAGACAATAGCAGGCATGCTGGGGATGCGGTGGGCT
CTATGGCTTCTGAGGCGGAAAGAACCAGCTGGGGCTCTAGGGGGTATCCCC
[124 nt withheld, positions 2502-2625]
C
[91 nt withheld, positions 2627-2717]
A
[49 nt withheld, positions 2719-2767]
CCTTTGACGTTGGAGTCCACGTTCTTT
[37 nt withheld, positions 2795-2831]
ACCCTATCTCGGTCTATTCTTTTGATTTATAAGGGATTTTGCCGATTTCGGCCTATTGGTTAAAAAATGA
GCTGATTTAACAAAAATTTAACGCGAATTAATTCTGTGGAATGTGTGTCAGTTAGGGTGTGGAAAGTCCC
CAGGCTCCCCAGCAGGCAGAAGTATGCAAAGCATGCATCTCAATTAGTCAGCAACCAGGTGTGGAAAGTC
CCCAGGCTCCCCAGCAGGCAGAAGTATGCAAAGCATGCATCTCAATTAGTCAGCAACCATAGTCCCGCCC
CTAACTCCGCCCATCCCGCCCCTAACTCCGCCCAGTTCCGCCCATTCTCCGCCCCATGGCTGACTAATTT
TTTTTATTTATGCAGAGGCCGAGGCCGCCTCTGCCTCTGAGCTATTCCAGAAGTAGTGAGGAGGCTTTTT
TGGAGGCCTAGGCTTTTGCAAAAAGCTCCCGGGAGCTTGTATATCCATTTTCGGATCTGATCAAGAGACA
GGATGAGGATCGTTTCGCATGATTGAACAAGATGGATTGCACGCAGGTTCTCCGGCCGCTTGGGTGGAGA
GGCTATTCGGCTATGACTGGGCACAACAGACAATCGGCTGCTCTGATGCCGCCGTGTTCCGGCTGTCAGC
GCAGGGGCGCCCGGTTCTTTTTGTCAAGACCGACCTGTCCGGTGCCCTGAATGAACTGCAGGACGAGGCA
GCGCGGCTATCGTGGCTGGCCACGACGGGCGTTCCTTGCGCAGCTGTGCTCGACGTTGTCACTGAAGCGG
GAAGGGACTGGCTGCTATTGGGCGAAGTGCCGGGGCAGGATCTCCTGTCATCTCACCTTGCTCCTGCCGA
GAAAGTATCCATCATGGCTGATGCAATGCGGCGGCTGCATACGCTTGATCCGGCTACCTGCCCATTCGAC
CACCAAGCGAAACATCGCATCGAGCGAGCACGTACTCGGATGGAAGCCGGTCTTGTCGATCAGGATGATC
TGGACGAAGAGCATCAGGGGCTCGCGCCAGCCGAACTGTTCGCCAGGCTCAAGGCGCGCATGCCCGACGG
CGAGGATCTCGTCGTGACCCATGGCGATGCCTGCTTGCCGAATATCATGGTGGAAAATGGCCGCTTTTCT
GGATTCATCGACTGTGGCCGGCTGGGTGTGGCGGACCGCTATCAGGACATAGCGTTGGCTACCCGTGATA
TTGCTGAAGAGCTTGGCGGCGAATGGGCTGACCGCTTCCTCGTGCTTTACGGTATCGCCGCTCCCGATTC
GCAGCGCATCGCCTTCTATCGCCTTCTTGACGAGTTCTTCTGAGCGGGACTCTGGGGTTCGAAATGACCG
ACCAAGCGACGCCCAACCTGCCATCACGAGATTTCGATTCCACCGCCGCCTTCTATGAAAGGTTGGGCTT
CGGAATCGTTTTCCGGGACGCCGGCTGGATGATCCTCCAGCGCGGGGATCTCATGCTGGAGTTCTTCGCC
CACCCCAACTTGTTTATTGCAGCTTATAATGGTTACAAATAAAGCAATAGCATCACAAATTTCACAAATA
AAGCATTTTTTTCACTGCATTCTAGTTGTGGTTTGTCCAAACTCATCAATGTATCTTATCATGTCTGTAT
ACCGTCGACCTCTAGCTAGAGCTTGGCGTAATCATGGTCATAGCTGTTTCCTGTGTGAAATTGTTATCCG
CTCACAATTCCACACAACATACGAGCCGGAAGCATAAAGTGTAAAGCCTGGGGTGCCTAATGAGTGAGCT
AACTCACATTAATTGCGTTGCGCTCACTGCCCGCTTTCCAGTCGGGAAACCTGTCGTGCCAGCTGCATTA
ATGAATCGGCCAACGCGCGGGGAGAGGCGGTTTGCGTATTGGGCGCTCTTCCGCTTCCTCGCTCACTGAC
TCGCTGCGCTCGGTCGTTCGGCTGCGGCGAGCGGTATCAGCTCACTCAAAGGCGGTAATACGGTTATCCA
CAGAATCAGGGGATAACGCAGGAAAGAACATGTGAGCAAAAGGCCAGCAAAAGGCCAGGAACCGTAAAAA
GGCCGCGTTGCTGGCGTTTTTCCATAGGCTCCGCCCCCCTGACGAGCATCACAAAAATCGACGCTCAAGT
CAGAGGTGGCGAAACCCGACAGGACTATAAAGATACCAGGCGTTTCCCCCTGGAAGCTCCCTCGTGCGCT
CTCCTGTTCCGACCCTGCCGCTTACCGGATACCTGTCCGCCTTTCTCCCTTCGGGAAGCGTGGCGCTTTC
TCATAGCTCACGCTGTAGGTATCTCAGTTCGGTGTAGGTCGTTCGCTCCAAGCTGGGCTGTGTGCACGAA
CCCCCCGTTCAGCCCGACCGCTGCGCCTTATCCGGTAACTATCGTCTTGAGTCCAACCCGGTAAGACACG
ACTTATCGCCACTGGCAGCAGCCACTGGTAACAGGATTAGCAGAGCGAGGTATGTAGGCGGTGCTACAGA
GTTCTTGAAGTGGTGGCCTAACTACGGCTACACTAGAAGAACAGTATTTGGTATCTGCGCTCTGCTGAAG
CCAGTTACCTTCGGAAAAAGAGTTGGTAGCTCTTGATCCGGCAAACAAACCACCGCTGGTAGCGGTTTTT
TTGTTTGCAAGCAGCAGATTACGCGCAGAAAAAAAGGATCTCAAGAAGATCCTTTGATCTTTTCTACGGG
GTCTGACGCTCAGTGGAACGAAAACTCACGTTAAGGGATTTTGGTCATGAGATTATCAAAAAGGATCTTC
ACCTAGATCCTTTTAAATTAAAAATGAAGTTTTAAATCAATCTAAAGTATATATGAGTAAACTTGGTCTG
ACAGTTACCAATGCTTAATCAGTGAGGCACCTATCTCAGCGATCTGTCTATTTCGTTCATCCATAGTTGC
CTGACTCCCCGTCGTGTAGATAACTACGATACGGGAGGGCTTACCATCTGGCCCCAGTGCTGCAATGATA
CCGCGAGACCCACGCTCACCGGCTCCAGATTTATCAGCAATAAACCAGCCAGCCGGAAGGGCCGAGCGCA
GAAGTGGTCCTGCAACTTTATCCGCCTCCATCCAGTCTATTAATTGTTGCCGGGAAGCTAGAGTAAGTAG
TTCGCCAGTTAATAGTTTGCGCAACGTTGTTGCCATTGCTACAGGCATCGTGGTGTCACGCTCGTCGTTT
GGTATGGCTTCATTCAGCTCCGGTTCCCAACGATCAAGGCGAGTTACATGATCCCCCATGTTGTGCAAAA
AAGCGGTTAGCTCCTTCGGTCCTCCGATCGTTGTCAGAAGTAAGTTGGCCGCAGTGTTATCACTCATGGT
TATGGCAGCACTGCATAATTCTCTTACTGTCATGCCATCCGTAAGATGCTTTTCTGTGACTGGTGAGTAC
TCAACCAAGTCATTCTGAGAATAGTGTATGCGGCGACCGAGTTGCTCTTGCCCGGCGTCAATACGGGATA
ATACCGCGCCACATAGCAGAACTTTAAAAGTGCTCATCATTGGAAAACGTTCTTCGGGGCGAAAACTCTC
AAGGATCTTACCGCTGTTGAGATCCAGTTCGATGTAACCCACTCGTGCACCCAACTGATCTTCAGCATCT
TTTACTTTCACCAGCGTTTCTGGGTGAGCAAAAACAGGAAGGCAAAATGCCGCAAAAAAGGGAATAAGGG
CGACACGGAAATGTTGAATACTCATACTCTTCCTTTTTCAATATTATTGAAGCATTTATCAGGGTTATTG
TCTCATGAGCGGATACATATTTGAATGTATTTAGAAAAATAAACAAATAGGGGTTCCGCGCACATTTCCC
CGAAAAGTGCCACCTGACGTC
