>Addgene plasmid #66263 | CXCR5-Tango | depositor partial sequence | sequence record 113140 | CXCR5
ATGAACTATCCCCTGACCCTTGAGATGGACCTGGAGAACCTGGAAGACTTGTTTTGGGAATTGGATCGGT
TGGACAACTACAATGACACCTCTTTGGTCGAGAATCATCTGTGCCCGGCGACAGAGGGCCCCTTGATGGC
TTCATTCAAGGCTGTCTTTGTACCTGTAGCCTATAGCCTGATTTTCCTGCTTGGAGTGATAGGCAACGTG
CTGGTCCTGGTTATCCTGGAGCGCCACCGCCAGACGCGGTCCTCTACGGAAACCTTCCTGTTTCACCTTG
CTGTCGCAGACCTGCTGCTCGTGTTCATCCTGCCTTTCGCCGTTGCGGAGGGTAGCGTGGGTTGGGTTCT
GGGGACTTTCCTGTGTAAAACAGTAATTGCGTTGCATAAAGTAAATTTCTACTGCTCATCTCTCCTGCTC
GCATGTATTGCTGTGGATCGCTACCTTGCAATTGTGCACGCGGTCCATGCTTACAGGCACCGCCGCCTGC
TTTCAATCCACATCACATGCGGAACTATTTGGTTGGTCGGGTTCCTCTTGGCCCTGCCTGAGATCTTGTT
TGCAAAGGTCAGCCAGGGGCACCACAACAATTCCCTCCCCCGATGCACCTTCAGTCAGGAAAATCAGGCA
GAGACTCACGCCTGGTTCACAAGTCGCTTTCTCTACCATGTGGCTGGATTTTTGCTGCCAATGCTCGTCA
TGGGCTGGTGCTATGTGGGCGTCGTGCATCGCCTGAGACAAGCACAAAGGAGGCCACAACGGCAGAAGGC
CGTCCGAGTTGCCATTCTGGTGACAAGCATCTTTTTTCTGTGTTGGTCCCCTTACCACATTGTAATATTT
TTGGACACATTGGCTCGGTTGAAGGCCGTTGACAACACTTGTAAGCTGAACGGCAGCCTCCCGGTCGCGA
TCACTATGTGCGAGTTTCTGGGCCTGGCCCATTGCTGTCTGAACCCCATGCTGTATACATTTGCAGGCGT
GAAATTCAGAAGCGACCTCTCTCGCCTCTTGACGAAGCTCGGTTGTACCGGGCCAGCTAGCCTGTGCCAG
CTGTTTCCAAGCTGGAGGCGGAGCTCATTGAGTGAAAGTGAAAATGCCACTAGCCTGACCACCTTT
