>Addgene plasmid #66263 | CXCR5-Tango | addgene partial sequence | sequence record 117639 | CMV-F 5'-CGCAAATGGGCGGTAGGCGTG-3'
TCTCTGGCTAACTAGAGAACCCACTGCTTACTGGCTTATCGAAATTAATACGACTCACTATAGGGAGACC
CAAGCTGGCTAGCGTTTAAACTTAAGCTTGGTACCGAGCTCGGATCCACTAGTCCAGTGTGGTGGAATTC
TGCAGATATCCAGCACAGTGGCGGCCGCGCCACCATGAAGACGATCATCGCCCTGAGCTACATCTTCTGC
CTGGTATTCGCCGACTACAAGGACGATGATGACGCCAGCATCGATATGAACTATCCCCTGACCCTTGAGA
TGGACCTGGAGAACCTGGAAGACTTGTTTTGGGAATTGGATCGGTTGGACAACTACAATGACACCTCTTT
GGTCGAGAATCATCTGTGCCCGGCGACAGAGGGCCCCTTGATGGCTTCATTCAAGGCTGTCTTTGTACCT
GTAGCCTATAGCCTGATTTTCCTGCTTGGAGTGATAGGCAACGTGCTGGTCCTGGTTATCCTGGAGCGCC
ACCGCCAGACGCGGTCCTCTACGGAAACCTTCCTGTTTCACCTTGCTGTCGCAGACCTGCTGCTCGTGTT
CATCCTGCCTTTCGCCGTTGCGGAGGGTAGCGTGGGTTGGGTTCTGGGGACTTTCCTGTGTAAAACAGTA
ATTGCGTTGCATAAAGTAAATTTCTACTGCTCATCTCTCCTGCTCGCATGTATTGCTGTGGATCGCTACC
TTGCAATTGTGCACGCGGTCCATGCTTACAGGCACCGCCGCCTGCTTTCAATCCACATCACATGCGGAAC
TATTTGGTTGGTCGGGTTCCTCTTGGCCCTGCCTGAGATCTTGTTTGCAAAGGTCAGCCAGGGGCACCAC
AACAATTCCCTCCCCCGATGCACCTTCAGTCAGGAAAATCAGGCAGAGACTCACGCCTGGTTCACAAGTC
GCTTTCTCTACCATGTGGCTGGATTTTTGCTGCCAATGCTCGTCATGGGCTGGTGCTATGTGGGCGTCGT
GCATCGCCTGAGACAAGCACAAAGGAGGCCACAACGGCAGAAGGCCGTCCGAGTTGCCATTCTGGTGACA
A
