>Addgene plasmid #66263 | CXCR5-Tango | addgene partial sequence | sequence record 118075 | Tet-R 5'-GGCGAGTTTACGGGTTGTTA-3'
CTCTAATGCGCTGTTAATCACTTTACTTTTATCTAATCTTAGCTGGAAGTACAGGTTCTCACCGGTCGAT
GAAGTGTCCTTGGCCAGGGAGGAGCTGGCGGTGGTGCAGGACTCATCTTGGGGACCCAGGCTGGGTGGGG
TGCGTCCACCGGTATCGATAAAGGTGGTCAGGCTAGTGGCATTTTCACTTTCACTCAATGAGCTCCGCCT
CCAGCTTGGAAACAGCTGGCACAGGCTAGCTGGCCCGGTACAACCGAGCTTCGTCAAGAGGCGAGAGAGG
TCGCTTCTGAATTTCACGCCTGCAAATGTATACAGCATGGGGTTCAGACAGCAATGGGCCAGGCCCAGAA
ACTCGCACATAGTGATCGCGACCGGGAGGCTGCCGTTCAGCTTACAAGTGTTGTCAACGGCCTTCAACCG
AGCCAATGTGTCCAAAAATATTACAATGTGGTAAGGGGACCAACACAGAAAAAAGATGCTTGTCACCAGA
ATGGCAACTCGGACGGCCTTCTGCCGTTGTGGCCTCCTTTGTGCTTGTCTCAGGCGATGCACGACGCCCA
CATAGCACCAGCCCATGACGAGCATTGGCAGCAAAAATCCAGCCACATGGTAGAGAAAGCGACTTGTGAA
CCAGGCGTGAGTCTCTGCCTGATTTTCCTGACTGAAGGTGCATCGGGGGAGGGAATTGTTGTGGTGCCCC
TGGCTGACCTTTGCAAACAAGATCTCAGGCAGGGCCAAGAGGAACCCGACCAACCAAATAGTTCCGCATG
TGATGTGGATTGAAAGCAGGCGGCGGTGCCTGTAAGCATGGACCGCGTGCACAATTGCAAGGTAGCGATC
CACAGCAATACATGCGAGCAGGAGAGATGAGCAGTAGAAATTTACTTTATGCAACGCAATTACTGTTTTA
CACAGGAAAGTCCCCAGAACCCAACCCACGCTACCCTCCGCAACGGCGAAAGGCAGGATGAACACGAGCA
GCAGGTCTGCGACAGCAAGGTGAAACAGGAAGGTTTCCGTAGAG
