[The description below was written by a language model from this plasmid's Addgene catalogue record.]
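Description:
CXCR5-Tango is a mammalian expression plasmid from the PRESTO-Tango collection, a resource of G protein-coupled receptor constructs built for parallel screening of receptor activation through a transcriptional readout. It is based on an "empty Tango" backbone that was derived from pcDNA3.1(+). It is propagated as a high-copy plasmid in E. coli under ampicillin selection and carries a neomycin resistance marker, so transfected mammalian cells can be selected with G418.

The insert is the human chemokine receptor CXCR5 (also known as BLR1 or CD185), about 1.1 kb, expressed from the CMV promoter. An N-terminal FLAG tag supplied by the backbone allows detection of the receptor. The depositor's notes show that a tTA (tetracycline transactivator) sequence lies downstream of the receptor, which fits the Tango design: agonist-driven arrestin recruitment to the receptor leads to release of the fused transcription factor, which then activates a reporter gene in the assay cell line. The record gives no feature table, so other linker elements typical of Tango constructs, such as a protease cleavage site or a modified receptor tail, are not confirmed here. The receptor was cloned between NotI and a 3′ site listed as XhoI, but the depositor cautions that most vectors in the series carry an XbaI site downstream of tTA instead, so that junction should be checked by sequencing.

The construct is intended for measuring ligand-induced, arrestin-dependent activation of CXCR5, either alone or in receptorome-wide compound screens. It was produced under an NIH programme that develops tools for understudied druggable protein families.
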