Addgene plasmid #66263: CXCR5-Tango
Purpose: Expression of G protein-coupled receptors for PRESTO-Tango: parallel receptorome expression and screening via transcriptional output, with transcriptional activation following arrestin translocation
Depositing lab: Bryan Roth. Depositing organization: University of North Carolina at Chapel Hill. Publication: PRESTO-Tango as an open-source resource for interrogation of the druggable human GPCRome. Kroeze WK, Sassano MF, Huang XP, Lansu K, McCorvy JD, Giguere PM, Sciaky N, Roth BL. Nat Struct Mol Biol. 2015 May;22(5):362-9. doi: 10.1038/nsmb.3014. Epub 2015 Apr 20. PubMed 25895059.
Backbone
  Vector backbone: empty Tango
  Backbone size w/o insert (bp): 6632
  Vector type: Mammalian Expression
  Selectable markers: Neomycin (select with G418)
Growth in bacteria
  Bacterial resistance: Ampicillin, 100 μg/mL
  Growth temperature: 37°C
  Growth strain: DH5alpha
  Copy number: High Copy
Gene/Insert
  Gene/Insert name: CXCR5
  Species: H. sapiens (human)
  Insert size (bp): 1116
  Entrez Gene: CXCR5 (a.k.a. BLR1, CD185, MDR15)
  Promoter: CMV
  Tag / fusion protein: FLAG (N terminal on backbone)
  Cloning method: Restriction Enzyme; 5′ cloning site NotI (not destroyed); 3′ cloning site XhoI (unknown if destroyed)
  Sequencing primers: 5′ CMV-F; 3′ Tet-R
Terms and licenses: Academic/Nonprofit Terms; Industry Terms: Not Available to Industry
Depositor comments: Please note: Most of the PRESTO-Tango vectors do not contain the XhoI cut site downstream of the tTA sequence and instead carry an XbaI site. If you need to perform an XhoI digest we recommend sequencing with a forward primer at the C-terminus of tTA to determine which of the two sites is present. Suggested primer: 5-gagctccacttagacggcgagg-3. Original backbone was pcDNA3.1(+). These plasmids were generated as part of the Illuminating the Druggable Genome (IDG) program sponsored by the NIH Common Fund. The goal of this program is to identify, gather, and distribute information and resources for proteins that currently are not well-studied yet belong to commonly drug-targeted protein families: protein kinases, non-olfactory G-protein coupled receptors (GPCRs), and ion channels. The IDG program is designed to develop fundamental research tools for understudied proteins, elucidate their function, and disseminate the IDG-related resources and data to the greater scientific community.
How to cite: CXCR5-Tango was a gift from Bryan Roth (Addgene plasmid # 66263 ; http://n2t.net/addgene:66263 ; RRID:Addgene_66263)
